>Addgene plasmid #132039 | pDONR221_SLC25A21 | addgene full sequence | sequence record 261790 | Addgene NGS Result
CTTTCCTGCGTTATCCCCTGATTCTGTGGATAACCGTATTACCGCCTTTGAGTGAGCTGATACCGCTCGC
CGCAGCCGAACGACCGAGCGCAGCGAGTCAGTGAGCGAGGAAGCGGAAGAGCGCCCAATACGCAAACCGC
CTCTCCCCGCGCGTTGGCCGATTCATTAATGCAGCTGGCACGACAGGTTTCCCGACTGGAAAGCGGGCAG
TGAGCGCAACGCAATTAATACGCGTACCGCTAGCCAGGAAGAGTTTGTAGAAACGCAAAAAGGCCATCCG
TCAGGATGGCCTTCTGCTTAGTTTGATGCCTGGCAGTTTATGGCGGGCGTCCTGCCCGCCACCCTCCGGG
CCGTTGCTTCACAACGTTCAAATCCGCTCCCGGCGGATTTGTCCTACTCAGGAGAGCGTTCACCGACAAA
CAACAGATAAAACGAAAGGCCCAGTCTTCCGACTGAGCCTTTCGTTTTATTTGATGCCTGGCAGTTCCCT
ACTCTCGCGTTAACGCTAGCATGGATGTTTTCCCAGTCACGACGTTGTAAAACGACGGCCAGTCTTAAGC
TCGGGCCCCAAATAATGATTTTATTTTGACTGATAGTGACCTGTTCGTTGCAACACATTGATGAGCAATG
CTTTTTTATAATGCCAACTTTGTACAAAAAAGCAGGCTCCACCATGAGCGCCAAGCCAGAGGTGTCCCTG
GTGCGGGAGGCCTCTAGACAGATCGTGGCAGGAGGATCTGCCGGACTGGTGGAGATCTGCCTTATGCACC
CGTTGGATGTCGTAAAGACCAGGTTCCAGATCCAGCGGTGCGCCACAGACCCTAACTCTTATAAGAGCCT
GGTGGATAGCTTCCGGATGATCTTTCAGATGGAGGGCCTGTTCGGCTTTTACAAGGGCATCCTGCCCCCT
ATCCTGGCCGAGACCCCTAAGAGAGCCGTGAAGTTCTTTACATTCGAGCAGTATAAGAAGCTGCTGGGCT
ACGTGAGCCTGTCCCCAGCCCTGACCTTTGCCATCGCAGGACTGGGAAGCGGACTGACAGAGGCCATCGT
GGTGAATCCATTCGAGGTGGTGAAAGTGGGCCTGCAGGCCAACCGGAATACCTTTGCCGAGCAGCCCTCC
ACAGTGGGCTATGCCAGACAGATCATCAAGAAGGAGGGATGGGGACTGCAGGGCCTGAACAAGGGACTGA
CCGCCACACTGGGCAGGCACGGCGTGTTTAATATGGTGTACTTCGGCTTTTACTATAACGTGAAGAATAT
GATCCCAGTGAACAAGGACCCCATCCTGGAGTTCTGGCGCAAGTTTGGAATCGGACTGCTGTCCGGAACC
ATCGCATCTGTGATCAATATCCCTTTCGATGTGGCCAAGTCCAGGATCCAGGGACCACAGCCAGTGCCTG
GAGAGATCAAGTATCGCACATGCTTTAAGACCATGGCCACAGTGTATCAGGAGGAGGGCATCCTGGCCCT
GTACAAGGGCCTGCTGCCTAAGATCATGAGGCTGGGACCAGGAGGAGCCGTGATGCTGCTGGTGTACGAG
TATACCTACTCTTGGCTGCAGGAGAACTGGGACCCAGCTTTCTTGTACAAAGTTGGCATTATAAGAAAGC
ATTGCTTATCAATTTGTTGCAACGAACAGGTCACTATCAGTCAAAATAAAATCATTATTTGCCATCCAGC
TGATATCCCCTATAGTGAGTCGTATTACATGGTCATAGCTGTTTCCTGGCAGCTCTGGCCCGTGTCTCAA
AATCTCTGATGTTACATTGCACAAGATAAAAATATATCATCATGAACAATAAAACTGTCTGCTTACATAA
ACAGTAATACAAGGGGTGTTATGAGCCATATTCAACGGGAAACGTCGAGGCCGCGATTAAATTCCAACAT
GGATGCTGATTTATATGGGTATAAATGGGCTCGCGATAATGTCGGGCAATCAGGTGCGACAATCTATCGC
TTGTATGGGAAGCCCGATGCGCCAGAGTTGTTTCTGAAACATGGCAAAGGTAGCGTTGCCAATGATGTTA
CAGATGAGATGGTCAGACTAAACTGGCTGACGGAATTTATGCCTCTTCCGACCATCAAGCATTTTATCCG
TACTCCTGATGATGCATGGTTACTCACCACTGCGATCCCCGGAAAAACAGCATTCCAGGTATTAGAAGAA
TATCCTGATTCAGGTGAAAATATTGTTGATGCGCTGGCAGTGTTCCTGCGCCGGTTGCATTCGATTCCTG
TTTGTAATTGTCCTTTTAACAGCGATCGCGTATTTCGTCTCGCTCAGGCGCAATCACGAATGAATAACGG
TTTGGTTGATGCGAGTGATTTTGATGACGAGCGTAATGGCTGGCCTGTTGAACAAGTCTGGAAAGAAATG
CATAAACTTTTGCCATTCTCACCGGATTCAGTCGTCACTCATGGTGATTTCTCACTTGATAACCTTATTT
TTGACGAGGGGAAATTAATAGGTTGTATTGATGTTGGACGAGTCGGAATCGCAGACCGATACCAGGATCT
TGCCATCCTATGGAACTGCCTCGGTGAGTTTTCTCCTTCATTACAGAAACGGCTTTTTCAAAAATATGGT
ATTGATAATCCTGATATGAATAAATTGCAGTTTCATTTGATGCTCGATGAGTTTTTCTAATCAGAATTGG
TTAATTGGTTGTAACACTGGCAGAGCATTACGCTGACTTGACGGGACGGCGCAAGCTCATGACCAAAATC
CCTTAACGTGAGTTACGCGTCGTTCCACTGAGCGTCAGACCCCGTAGAAAAGATCAAAGGATCTTCTTGA
GATCCTTTTTTTCTGCGCGTAATCTGCTGCTTGCAAACAAAAAAACCACCGCTACCAGCGGTGGTTTGTT
TGCCGGATCAAGAGCTACCAACTCTTTTTCCGAAGGTAACTGGCTTCAGCAGAGCGCAGATACCAAATAC
TGTTCTTCTAGTGTAGCCGTAGTTAGGCCACCACTTCAAGAACTCTGTAGCACCGCCTACATACCTCGCT
CTGCTAATCCTGTTACCAGTGGCTGCTGCCAGTGGCGATAAGTCGTGTCTTACCGGGTTGGACTCAAGAC
GATAGTTACCGGATAAGGCGCAGCGGTCGGGCTGAACGGGGGGTTCGTGCACACAGCCCAGCTTGGAGCG
AACGACCTACACCGAACTGAGATACCTACAGCGTGAGCTATGAGAAAGCGCCACGCTTCCCGAAGGGAGA
AAGGCGGACAGGTATCCGGTAAGCGGCAGGGTCGGAACAGGAGAGCGCACGAGGGAGCTTCCAGGGGGAA
ACGCCTGGTATCTTTATAGTCCTGTCGGGTTTCGCCACCTCTGACTTGAGCGTCGATTTTTGTGATGCTC
GTCAGGGGGGCGGAGCCTATGGAAAAACGCCAGCAACGCGGCCTTTTTACGGTTCCTGGCCTTTTGCTGG
CCTTTTGCTCACATGTT
Features (pLannotate 1.2.2; 10 found; start..end, strand, type, name):
    121..213     +  CDS            lacI (fragment): lac repressor; lacI; The lac repressor binds to the lac operator to inhibit transcription in E. coli. This inhibition can be relieved by adding lactose or isopropyl-β-D-thiogalactopyranoside (IPTG).
    268..295     -  terminator     rrnB T2 terminator: transcription terminator T2 from the E. coli rrnB gene
    427..470     +  terminator     rrnB T1 terminator: Escherichia coli rrnB; transcription terminator T1 from the E. coli rrnB gene
    517..553     -  CDS            lacZα (fragment): LacZα fragment of β-galactosidase; lacZ fragment
    569..668     +  protein_bind   attL1: mutant version of attL; recombination site for the Gateway® LR reaction LR Clonase™
    674..1570    +  CDS            SLC25A21: ODC_HUMAN - Also known as ODC. Experimental evidence at protein level: Swiss-Prot protein existence level 1. Transports C5-C7 oxodicarboxylates across the inner membranes of mitochondria. Can transport 2-oxoadipate, 2-oxoglutarate, adipate, glutarate, and to a lesser extent, pimelate, 2-oxopimelate, 2- aminoadipate, oxaloacetate, and citrate. From Homo sapiens (Human).
   1572..1671    -  protein_bind   attL2: mutant version of attL; recombination site for the Gateway® LR reaction LR Clonase™
   1689..1707    -  promoter       T7 promoter: promoter for bacteriophage T7 RNA polymerase
   1841..2650    +  CDS            KanR: aminoglycoside phosphotransferase; aph(3')-Ia; confers resistance to kanamycin in bacteria or G418 (Geneticin®) in eukaryotes
   2797..3385    +  rep_origin     ori: high-copy-number ColE1/pMB1/pBR322/pUC origin of replication
