[The description below was written by a language model from this plasmid's Addgene catalogue record and pLannotate feature annotations shown in this document.]
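Description:
pDONR221_SLC25A21 is a Gateway entry clone built on the pDONR221 backbone (Thermo Fisher Scientific), carrying a codon-optimized open reading frame for human SLC25A21, also known as ODC or ODC1. This gene encodes the mitochondrial oxodicarboxylate carrier, a member of the SLC25 family that moves C5–C7 oxodicarboxylates such as 2-oxoadipate and 2-oxoglutarate across the inner mitochondrial membrane. The sequenced plasmid is 3,447 nt, which matches the recorded 2,550 bp backbone plus the 897 bp insert. It is propagated in E. coli through a high-copy ColE1/pUC-type origin and selected with kanamycin via the aph(3')-Ia resistance gene.

The ORF is flanked directly by attL1 and attL2, the recombination sites used in the Gateway LR reaction, so the coding sequence can be transferred directionally into any attR-containing destination vector. Upstream of the cassette, rrnB T1 and T2 terminators shield the insert from read-through transcription originating in the backbone. A T7 promoter lies just beyond attL2, oriented back toward the insert. The short lacI and lacZα fragments annotated nearby are backbone remnants rather than functional genes, and M13 forward and reverse primer sites allow sequencing across the insert. Although the catalogue lists the vector type as mammalian expression, the feature table shows no eukaryotic promoter, polyadenylation signal or tag, so the plasmid does not drive expression in mammalian cells by itself. It instead serves as a source clone for subcloning into custom expression vectors. It belongs to a consortium collection of solute carrier constructs assembled to support transporter research and drug discovery.
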