Addgene plasmid #132039: pDONR221_SLC25A21
Purpose: Gateway entry clone with codon-optimized ORF sequence for subcloning into custom expression vectors
Depositing lab: RESOLUTE Consortium & Giulio Superti-Furga. Depositing organization: CeMM Research Center for Molecular Medicine. Publication: The RESOLUTE consortium: unlocking SLC transporters for drug discovery. Superti-Furga G, Lackner D, Wiedmer T, Ingles-Prieto A, Barbosa B, Girardi E, Goldmann U, Gurtl B, Klavins K, Klimek C, Lindinger S, Lineiro-Retes E, Muller AC, Onstein S, Redinger G, Reil D, Sedlyarov V, Wolf G, Crawford M, Everley R, ... Steppan CM. Nat Rev Drug Discov. 2020 Jul;19(7):429-430. doi: 10.1038/d41573-020-00056-6. PubMed 32265506.
Backbone
  Vector backbone: pDONR221
  Backbone manufacturer: Thermo Fisher Scientific
  Backbone size w/o insert (bp): 2550
  Vector type: Mammalian Expression
Growth in bacteria
  Bacterial resistance: Kanamycin, 50 μg/mL
  Growth temperature: 37°C
  Growth strain: Stbl3
  Copy number: High Copy
Gene/Insert
  Gene/Insert name: SLC25A21 (alt name: ODC1, ODC)
  Species: H. sapiens (human)
  Insert size (bp): 897
  Entrez Gene: SLC25A21 (a.k.a. MTDPS18, ODC, ODC1)
  Cloning method: Gateway Cloning
  Sequencing primers: 5′ M13-fwd; 3′ M13-rev
Terms and licenses: Academic/Nonprofit Terms; Industry Terms
Depositor comments: For more information on the full Resolute plasmid collection, please see www.addgene.org/depositor-collections/re-solute/. Please provide your feedback on this plasmid to the RESOLUTE consortium by filling out their RESOLUTE repository feedback form: https://forms.office.com/Pages/ResponsePage.aspx?id=0e05yklzmkS7rjFGQL4N7z4feCLQvEJAmVcOCM_u885UN1JJRko0Ukg4TVQwNTZLOUxPQVJWT1NHUCQlQCN0PWcu
How to cite: pDONR221_SLC25A21 was a gift from RESOLUTE Consortium & Giulio Superti-Furga (Addgene plasmid # 132039 ; http://n2t.net/addgene:132039 ; RRID:Addgene_132039)
