>Addgene plasmid #132039 | pDONR221_SLC25A21 | depositor partial sequence | sequence record 253478 | Codon-optimized ORF of SLC25A21
ATGAGCGCCAAGCCAGAGGTGTCCCTGGTGCGGGAGGCCTCTAGACAGATCGTGGCAGGAGGATCTGCCG
GACTGGTGGAGATCTGCCTTATGCACCCGTTGGATGTCGTAAAGACCAGGTTCCAGATCCAGCGGTGCGC
CACAGACCCTAACTCTTATAAGAGCCTGGTGGATAGCTTCCGGATGATCTTTCAGATGGAGGGCCTGTTC
GGCTTTTACAAGGGCATCCTGCCCCCTATCCTGGCCGAGACCCCTAAGAGAGCCGTGAAGTTCTTTACAT
TCGAGCAGTATAAGAAGCTGCTGGGCTACGTGAGCCTGTCCCCAGCCCTGACCTTTGCCATCGCAGGACT
GGGAAGCGGACTGACAGAGGCCATCGTGGTGAATCCATTCGAGGTGGTGAAAGTGGGCCTGCAGGCCAAC
CGGAATACCTTTGCCGAGCAGCCCTCCACAGTGGGCTATGCCAGACAGATCATCAAGAAGGAGGGATGGG
GACTGCAGGGCCTGAACAAGGGACTGACCGCCACACTGGGCAGGCACGGCGTGTTTAATATGGTGTACTT
CGGCTTTTACTATAACGTGAAGAATATGATCCCAGTGAACAAGGACCCCATCCTGGAGTTCTGGCGCAAG
TTTGGAATCGGACTGCTGTCCGGAACCATCGCATCTGTGATCAATATCCCTTTCGATGTGGCCAAGTCCA
GGATCCAGGGACCACAGCCAGTGCCTGGAGAGATCAAGTATCGCACATGCTTTAAGACCATGGCCACAGT
GTATCAGGAGGAGGGCATCCTGGCCCTGTACAAGGGCCTGCTGCCTAAGATCATGAGGCTGGGACCAGGA
GGAGCCGTGATGCTGCTGGTGTACGAGTATACCTACTCTTGGCTGCAGGAGAACTGG
